Addgene plasmid #21002: HOXD4-WV-MSCV
Depositing lab: Corey Largman. Depositing organization: San Francisco VA Health Care System.
Backbone
  Vector backbone: MSCV
  Backbone manufacturer: Clontech
  Backbone size w/o insert (bp): 6500
  Vector type: Mammalian Expression, Retroviral
  Selectable markers: Neomycin (select with G418)
Growth in bacteria
  Bacterial resistance: Ampicillin, 100 μg/mL
  Growth temperature: 37°C
  Growth strain: DH5alpha
  Copy number: High Copy
Gene/Insert
  Gene/Insert name: HOXD4
  Species: M. musculus (mouse)
  Insert size (bp): 1000
  Mutation: W->V PBX1 interaction mutant
  Entrez Gene: Hoxd4 (a.k.a. 6030436D05Rik, Hox-4.2, Hox-5.1)
  Tag / fusion protein: His (N terminal on insert); T7-tag (N terminal on insert)
  Cloning method: Restriction Enzyme; 5′ cloning site XbaI (blunted) (destroyed during cloning); 3′ cloning site XbaI (blunted) (destroyed during cloning)
  Sequencing primers: 5′ MSCV
Resource information
  A portion of this plasmid was derived from a plasmid made by: Mark Featherstone
Terms and licenses: Academic/Nonprofit Terms; Industry Terms: Not Available to Industry
Depositor comments: Mutation prevents interaction with PBX proteins
How to cite: HOXD4-WV-MSCV was a gift from Corey Largman (Addgene plasmid # 21002 ; http://n2t.net/addgene:21002 ; RRID:Addgene_21002)
