[The description below was written by a language model from this plasmid's Addgene catalogue record.]
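Description:
HOXD4-WV-MSCV is a retroviral mammalian expression plasmid built on the MSCV (murine stem cell virus) backbone, listed at about 6.5 kb without the insert. It is maintained in bacteria as a high-copy plasmid under ampicillin selection, and it carries a neomycin resistance marker so that transduced or transfected mammalian cells can be selected with G418. No feature table is provided, so the origin of replication, the promoter driving the neomycin marker and the exact layout of the viral elements are not stated. In MSCV-type vectors generally, the insert is transcribed from the 5′ long terminal repeat, and the LTRs plus a packaging signal allow the transcript to be packaged into retroviral particles when the plasmid is introduced into a packaging cell line.

The payload is an approximately 1 kb insert encoding mouse Hoxd4, a homeodomain transcription factor, fused at its N terminus to a His tag and a T7 epitope tag for detection or purification. The coding sequence carries a tryptophan-to-valine (W→V) substitution, which the depositor notes prevents interaction with PBX proteins, the cofactors with which many HOX proteins cooperate. The fragment was inserted by blunt-end ligation at XbaI sites that were destroyed in the process, and part of the plasmid derives from an earlier construct made elsewhere.

The record does not state a specific application. The design suits stable retroviral delivery of a PBX-binding-deficient HOXD4 into mammalian cells, for instance to test which effects of HOXD4 expression depend on PBX interaction by comparison with a wild-type counterpart.
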