>Addgene plasmid #21002 | HOXD4-WV-MSCV | addgene partial sequence | sequence record 26806 | 21002 with mHOXD4-R
TCTGGACNNATCTTGATCTGGCGCTCAGACAGACACAGGGTGTGAGCGATTTCAATCCGACGGCGCCTGG
TCAGATACCTGTTAAAATGAAATTCCTTTTCCAGTTCTAGGACTTGCTGTCTGGTGTAGGCCGTCCGGGA
GCGCTTGGGCTCCCCGCCGGTGTAGTTGGGGTTCGCCGAATTCACGTGCACCTTCTTCATGACAGGGTAG
ACCACAGCGGGCTGCTTGAGTGCTGTCCCGGGGGGCGGCTGCTTGGGGCCGGTGGGCTGGCTGCAGGCCC
GAGCGCCAGGCAGGGGCGCAGGCGGGGGCGCTGGGCACGGCTCTCCCGGGGCACCGTAATGACTTCCCGG
GCCGCTCGGCTCCTGTCCGTGACCCCTCGCGGGCAGCGCTGAGCCAGGCCCGGGCCCGCCGCCTCCGAAG
GGTTGCTCGCCGAAGTCGGGCCGTGGGTAGAGCCCCGAGGGCTGGAAGTCGGCGCCCTGTGCACCGCTGC
CGTAGTATTCGGCTCCCTGCTCGCCTAGGTAGCCACCCTGCAAAAATTCCATCNCACC
