>Addgene plasmid #21002 | HOXD4-WV-MSCV | addgene partial sequence | sequence record 26807 | 21002 with MSCV-R
CGCCTCCCTACCCGGTAGAATTGCTCGAGCAATTGCTCGAGCAATTGCTCGAGCAATTCGCCCTATAGTG
AGTCGTATTACAATTCACTGGCCGTCGTTTTACAACGTCGTGACTGGGAAAACCCTGGCGTTACCCAACT
TAATCGCCTTGCAGCACATCCCCCTTTCGCCAGCTGGCGTAATAGCGAAGAGGCCCGCACCGATCGCCCT
TCCCAACAGTTGCGCAGCCTGAATGGCGAATGG
[124 nt withheld, positions 244-367]
C
[91 nt withheld, positions 369-459]
A
[49 nt withheld, positions 461-509]
CCTTTGACGTTGGAGTCCACGTTCTTT
[37 nt withheld, positions 537-573]
ACCCTATCTCGGTCTATTCTTTTGATTTATAAGGGATTTTGCCGATTTCGGCCTATTGTGTTAAAAAATG
ANNTGATTTAACAAAAATTTAACGCGNNTTTTAAACAAAAAATATTTAGCGCTTAGAATTT
